>Addgene plasmid #14457 | p5081 pcDNA4c hBrd4 (1134-1223) | addgene full sequence | sequence record 450974 | Addgene NGS Result
CGGTGGGAGGTCTATATAAGCAGAGCTCTCTGGCTAACTAGAGAACCCACTGCTTACTGGCTTATCGAAA
TTAATACGACTCACTATAGGGAGACCCAAGCTGGCTAGCGTTTAAACTTAAGCTTAGCGCAGAGGCTTGG
GGCAGCCGAGCGGCAGCCAGGCCCCGGCCCGGGCCTCGGTTCCAGAAGGGAGAGGAGCCCGCCAAGGCGC
GCAAGAGAGCGGGCTGCCTCGCAGTCCGAGCCGGAGAGGGAGCGCGAGCCGCGCCGGCCCCGGACGGCCT
CCGAAACCATGGGGGGTTCTCATCATCATCATCATCATGGTATGGCTAGCATGACTGGTGGACAGCAAAT
GGGTCGGGATCTGTACGACGATGACGATAAGGTACCAGGATCCCCCAAGCACCCGGAGAGCATCAAGGCC
CCCGTCCACCTGCCCCAGCGGCCGGAAATGAAGCCTGTGGATGTCGGGAGGCCTGTGATCCGGCCCCCAG
AGCAGAACGCACCGCCACCAGGGGCCCCTGACAAGGACAAACAGAAACAGGAGCCGAAGACTCCAGTTGC
GCCCAAAAAGGACCTGAAAATCAAGAACATGGGCTCCTGGGCCAGCCTAGTGCAGAAGCATCCGACCACC
CCCTCCTCCACAGCCAAGTCATCCAGCGACAGCGCGGCCGCTCGAGTCTAGAGGGCCCGTTTAAACCCGC
TGATCAGCCTCGACTGTGCCTTCTAGTTGCCAGCCATCTGTTGTTTGCCCCTCCCCCGTGCCTTCCTTGA
CCCTGGAAGGTGCCACTCCCACTGTCCTTTCCTAATAAAATGAGGAAATTGCATCGCATTGTCTGAGTAG
GTGTCATTCTATTCTGGGGGGTGGGGTGGGGCAGGACAGCAAGGGGGAGGATTGGGAAGACAATAGCAGG
CATGCTGGGGATGCGGTGGGCTCTATGGCTTCTGAGGCGGAAAGAACCAGCTGGGGCTCTAGGGGGTATC
CCC
[124 nt withheld, positions 984-1107]
C
[91 nt withheld, positions 1109-1199]
A
[49 nt withheld, positions 1201-1249]
CCTTTGACGTTGGAGTCCACGTTCTTT
[37 nt withheld, positions 1277-1313]
ACCCTATCTCGGTCTATTCTTTTGATTTATAAGGGATTTTGCCGATTTCGGCCTATTGGTTAAAAAATGA
GCTGATTTAACAAAAATTTAACGCGAATTAATTCTGTGGAATGTGTGTCAGTTAGGGTGTGGAAAGTCCC
CAGGCTCCCCAGCAGGCAGAAGTATGCAAAGCATGCATCTCAATTAGTCAGCAACCAGGTGTGGAAAGTC
CCCAGGCTCCCCAGCAGGCAGAAGTATGCAAAGCATGCATCTCAATTAGTCAGCAACCATAGTCCCGCCC
CTAACTCCGCCCATCCCGCCCCTAACTCCGCCCAGTTCCGCCCATTCTCCGCCCCATGGCTGACTAATTT
TTTTTATTTATGCAGAGGCCGAGGCCGCCTCTGCCTCTGAGCTATTCCAGAAGTAGTGAGGAGGCTTTTT
TGGAGGCCTAGGCTTTTGCAAAAAGCTCCCGGGAGCTTGTATATCCATTTTCGGATCTGATCAGCACGTG
TTGACAATTAATCATCGGCATAGTATATCGGCATAGTATAATACGACAAGGTGAGGAACTAAACCATGGC
CAAGTTGACCAGTGCCGTTCCGGTGCTCACCGCGCGCGACGTCGCCGGAGCGGTCGAGTTCTGGACCGAC
CGGCTCGGGTTCTCCCGGGACTTCGTGGAGGACGACTTCGCCGGTGTGGTCCGGGACGACGTGACCCTGT
TCATCAGCGCGGTCCAGGACCAGGTGGTGCCGGACAACACCCTGGCCTGGGTGTGGGTGCGCGGCCTGGA
CGAGCTGTACGCCGAGTGGTCGGAGGTCGTGTCCACGAACTTCCGGGACGCCTCCGGGCCGGCCATGACC
GAGATCGGCGAGCAGCCGTGGGGGCGGGAGTTCGCCCTGCGCGACCCGGCCGGCAACTGCGTGCACTTCG
TGGCCGAGGAGCAGGACTGACACGTGCTACGAGATTTCGATTCCACCGCCGCCTTCTATGAAAGGTTGGG
CTTCGGAATCGTTTTCCGGGACGCCGGCTGGATGATCCTCCAGCGCGGGGATCTCATGCTGGAGTTCTTC
GCCCACCCCAACTTGTTTATTGCAGCTTATAATGGTTACAAATAAAGCAATAGCATCACAAATTTCACAA
ATAAAGCATTTTTTTCACTGCATTCTAGTTGTGGTTTGTCCAAACTCATCAATGTATCTTATCATGTCTG
TATACCGTCGACCTCTAGCTAGAGCTTGGCGTAATCATGGTCATAGCTGTTTCCTGTGTGAAATTGTTAT
CCGCTCACAATTCCACACAACATACGAGCCGGAAGCATAAAGTGTAAAGCCTGGGGTGCCTAATGAGTGA
GCTAACTCACATTAATTGCGTTGCGCTCACTGCCCGCTTTCCAGTCGGGAAACCTGTCGTGCCAGCTGCA
TTAATGAATCGGCCAACGCGCGGGGAGAGGCGGTTTGCGTATTGGGCGCTCTTCCGCTTCCTCGCTCACT
GACTCGCTGCGCTCGGTCGTTCGGCTGCGGCGAGCGGTATCAGCTCACTCAAAGGCGGTAATACGGTTAT
CCACAGAATCAGGGGATAACGCAGGAAAGAACATGTGAGCAAAAGGCCAGCAAAAGGCCAGGAACCGTAA
AAAGGCCGCGTTGCTGGCGTTTTTCCATAGGCTCCGCCCCCCTGACGAGCATCACAAAAATCGACGCTCA
AGTCAGAGGTGGCGAAACCCGACAGGACTATAAAGATACCAGGCGTTTCCCCCTGGAAGCTCCCTCGTGC
GCTCTCCTGTTCCGACCCTGCCGCTTACCGGATACCTGTCCGCCTTTCTCCCTTCGGGAAGCGTGGCGCT
TTCTCATAGCTCACGCTGTAGGTATCTCAGTTCGGTGTAGGTCGTTCGCTCCAAGCTGGGCTGTGTGCAC
GAACCCCCCGTTCAGCCCGACCGCTGCGCCTTATCCGGTAACTATCGTCTTGAGTCCAACCCGGTAAGAC
ACGACTTATCGCCACTGGCAGCAGCCACTGGTAACAGGATTAGCAGAGCGAGGTATGTAGGCGGTGCTAC
AGAGTTCTTGAAGTGGTGGCCTAACTACGGCTACACTAGAAGAACAGTATTTGGTATCTGCGCTCTGCTG
AAGCCAGTTACCTTCGGAAAAAGAGTTGGTAGCTCTTGATCCGGCAAACAAACCACCGCTGGTAGCGGTG
GTTTTTTTGTTTGCAAGCAGCAGATTACGCGCAGAAAAAAAGGATCTCAAGAAGATCCTTTGATCTTTTC
TACGGGGTCTGACGCTCAGTGGAACGAAAACTCACGTTAAGGGATTTTGGTCATGAGATTATCAAAAAGG
ATCTTCACCTAGATCCTTTTAAATTAAAAATGAAGTTTTAAATCAATCTAAAGTATATATGAGTAAACTT
GGTCTGACAGTTACCAATGCTTAATCAGTGAGGCACCTATCTCAGCGATCTGTCTATTTCGTTCATCCAT
AGTTGCCTGACTCCCCGTCGTGTAGATAACTACGATACGGGAGGGCTTACCATCTGGCCCCAGTGCTGCA
ATGATACCGCGAGACCCACGCTCACCGGCTCCAGATTTATCAGCAATAAACCAGCCAGCCGGAAGGGCCG
AGCGCAGAAGTGGTCCTGCAACTTTATCCGCCTCCATCCAGTCTATTAATTGTTGCCGGGAAGCTAGAGT
AAGTAGTTCGCCAGTTAATAGTTTGCGCAACGTTGTTGCCATTGCTACAGGCATCGTGGTGTCACGCTCG
TCGTTTGGTATGGCTTCATTCAGCTCCGGTTCCCAACGATCAAGGCGAGTTACATGATCCCCCATGTTGT
GCAAAAAAGCGGTTAGCTCCTTCGGTCCTCCGATCGTTGTCAGAAGTAAGTTGGCCGCAGTGTTATCACT
CATGGTTATGGCAGCACTGCATAATTCTCTTACTGTCATGCCATCCGTAAGATGCTTTTCTGTGACTGGT
GAGTACTCAACCAAGTCATTCTGAGAATAGTGTATGCGGCGACCGAGTTGCTCTTGCCCGGCGTCAATAC
GGGATAATACCGCGCCACATAGCAGAACTTTAAAAGTGCTCATCATTGGAAAACGTTCTTCGGGGCGAAA
ACTCTCAAGGATCTTACCGCTGTTGAGATCCAGTTCGATGTAACCCACTCGTGCACCCAACTGATCTTCA
GCATCTTTTACTTTCACCAGCGTTTCTGGGTGAGCAAAAACAGGAAGGCAAAATGCCGCAAAAAAGGGAA
TAAGGGCGACACGGAAATGTTGAATACTCATACTCTTCCTTTTTCAATATTATTGAAGCATTTATCAGGG
TTATTGTCTCATGAGCGGATACATATTTGAATGTATTTAGAAAAATAAACAAATAGGGGTTCCGCGCACA
TTTCCCCGAAAAGTGCCACCTGACGTCGACGGATCGGGAGATCTCCCGATCCCCTATGGTGCACTCTCAG
TACAATCTGCTCTGATGCCGCATAGTTAAGCCAGTATCTGCTCCCTGCTTGTGTGTTGGAGGTCGCTGAG
TAGTGCGCGAGCAAAATTTAAGCTACAACAAGGCAAGGCTTGACCGACAATTGCATGAAGAATCTGCTTA
GGGTTAGGCGTTTTGCGCTGCTTCGCGATGTACGGGCCAGATATACGCGTTGACATTGATTATTGACTAG
TTATTAATAGTAATCAATTACGGGGTCATTAGTTCATAGCCCATATATGGAGTTCCGCGTTACATAACTT
ACGGTAAATGGCCCGCCTGGCTGACCGCCCAACGACCCCCGCCCATTGACGTCAATAATGACGTATGTTC
CCATAGTAACGCCAATAGGGACTTTCCATTGACGTCAATGGGTGGAGTATTTACGGTAAACTGCCCACTT
GGCAGTACATCAAGTGTATCATATGCCAAGTACGCCCCCTATTGACGTCAATGACGGTAAATGGCCCGCC
TGGCATTATGCCCAGTACATGACCTTATGGGACTTTCCTACTTGGCAGTACATCTACGTATTAGTCATCG
CTATTACCATGGTGATGCGGTTTTGGCAGTACATCAATGGGCGTGGATAGCGGTTTGACTCACGGGGATT
TCCAAGTCTCCACCCCATTGACGTCAATGGGAGTTTGTTTTGGCACCAAAATCAACGGGACTTTCCAAAA
TGTCGTAACAACTCCGCCCCATTGACGCAAATGGGCGGTAGGCGTGTA
Features (pLannotate 1.2.2; 25 found; start..end, strand, type, name):
     23..56      +  LTR            5' LTR (truncated) (fragment): truncated 5' long terminal repeat (LTR) from HIV-1
     72..90      +  promoter       T7 promoter: promoter for bacteriophage T7 RNA polymerase
    126..288     +  misc_feature   QBI SP163: strong translational enhancer derived from the 5' UTR of the mouse VEGF gene
    301..321     +  CDS            capTEV™ (fragment): composite tag for in vivo biotinylation, TEV protease cleavage, and 6xHis tagging
    322..354     +  CDS            T7 tag (gene 10 leader): leader peptide from bacteriophage T7 gene 10 promotes efficient translation in E. coli
    358..381     +  CDS            Xpress™ tag: Xpress™ epitope tag, including an enterokinase recognition and cleavage site
    385..663     +  CDS            BRD4 (fragment): BRD4_HUMAN - Also known as HUNK1. Experimental evidence at protein level: Swiss-Prot protein existence level 1. [Isoform B]: Acts as a chromatin insulator in the DNA damage response pathway. Inhibits DNA damage response signaling by recruiting the condensin-2 complex to acetylated histones, leading to chromatin structure remodeling, insulating the region from DNA damage response by limiting spreading of histone H2AX/H2A.x phosphorylation. From Homo sapiens (Human).
    714..938     +  polyA_signal   bGH poly(A) signal: bovine growth hormone polyadenylation signal
    942..963     +  promoter       SV40 promoter (fragment): SV40 enhancer and early promoter
    984..1412    +  rep_origin     f1 ori (sequence partly withheld): f1 bacteriophage origin of replication; arrow indicates direction of (+) strand synthesis
   1426..1755    +  promoter       SV40 promoter: SV40 enhancer and early promoter
   1803..1850    +  promoter       EM7 promoter: synthetic bacterial promoter&nbsp
   1869..2243    +  CDS            BleoR: antibiotic-binding protein; Sh ble from Streptoalloteichus hindustanus; confers resistance to bleomycin, phleomycin, and Zeocin™
   2253..2378    +  CDS            ble (fragment): BLE_KLEPN - Experimental evidence at protein level: Swiss-Prot protein existence level 1. Binding protein with a strong affinity to the bleomycin family of antibiotics. Binds to CL990; an antimitotic-antibiotic compound. From Klebsiella pneumoniae.
   2373..2494    +  polyA_signal   SV40 poly(A) signal: SV40 polyadenylation signal
   2567..2583    -  protein_bind   lac operator: The lac repressor binds to the lac operator to inhibit transcription in E. coli. This inhibition can be relieved by adding lactose or isopropyl-β-D-thiogalactopyranoside (IPTG). lac repressor encoded by lacI
   2591..2621    -  promoter       lac promoter: promoter for the E. coli lac operon
   2636..2657    -  protein_bind   CAP binding site: CAP binding activates transcription in the presence of cAMP. E. coli catabolite activator protein
   2670..2762    -  CDS            lacI (fragment): lac repressor; lacI; The lac repressor binds to the lac operator to inhibit transcription in E. coli. This inhibition can be relieved by adding lactose or isopropyl-β-D-thiogalactopyranoside (IPTG).
   2945..3533    -  rep_origin     ori: high-copy-number ColE1/pMB1/pBR322/pUC origin of replication
   3704..4564    -  CDS            AmpR: β-lactamase; bla; confers resistance to ampicillin, carbenicillin, and related antibiotics
   4565..4669    -  promoter       AmpR promoter: bla
   4728..4780    -  misc_feature   bom (fragment): basis of mobility region from pBR322
   4935..5314    +  enhancer       CMV enhancer: human cytomegalovirus immediate early enhancer
   5315..27      +  promoter       CMV promoter (across the origin): human cytomegalovirus (CMV) immediate early promoter
