[The description below was written by a language model from this plasmid's Addgene catalogue record and pLannotate feature annotations shown in this document.]
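Description:
p5081 pcDNA4c hBrd4 (1134-1223) is a mammalian expression plasmid built on the Invitrogen pcDNA4/HisMax C backbone and carrying a short fragment of human BRD4, the double-bromodomain chromatin-binding protein. The roughly 270 bp insert encodes amino acids 1134-1223 only and was cloned between BamHI and NotI sites, both of which remain intact. The plasmid is propagated in E. coli at high copy from a ColE1/pUC-type origin under ampicillin selection (AmpR), and it also contains an f1 origin for single-stranded DNA production. For selection in mammalian cells, an SV40 early promoter drives the Sh ble gene conferring Zeocin resistance, followed by the SV40 poly(A) signal. An EM7 bacterial promoter upstream of the same gene allows Zeocin selection in bacteria as well.

Expression of the BRD4 fragment is driven by the CMV immediate early enhancer and promoter, with the QBI SP163 translational enhancer (derived from the mouse VEGF 5' UTR) placed ahead of the coding region to boost translation, and transcripts are terminated by the bGH polyadenylation signal. The insert sits downstream of the vector's N-terminal leader, annotated as a His-tag-containing segment, the T7 gene 10 leader and the Xpress epitope with its enterokinase cleavage site, which would allow detection and affinity purification of the fusion protein. A T7 promoter upstream permits in vitro transcription and serves as the sequencing primer site. A few small annotated fragments (HIV-1 LTR, lacI, bom) are probably incidental sequence matches rather than functional elements. The associated publication concerns the interaction of the bovine papillomavirus E2 protein with Brd4 in tethering viral DNA to host mitotic chromosomes, so this construct is presumably one of a set of BRD4 fragments from that work, though the record does not state its specific role.
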