Addgene plasmid #14457: p5081 pcDNA4c hBrd4 (1134-1223)
Depositing lab: Peter Howley. Depositing organization: Harvard Medical School. Publication: Interaction of the bovine papillomavirus E2 protein with Brd4 tethers the viral DNA to host mitotic chromosomes. You J, Croyle JL, Nishimura A, Ozato K, Howley PM. Cell. 2004 Apr 30. 117(3):349-60. 10.1016/S0092-8674(04)00402-7 PubMed 15109495.
Backbone
  Vector backbone: pcDNA4 / HisMax C
  Backbone manufacturer: Invitrogen
  Backbone size w/o insert (bp): 5300
  Vector type: Mammalian Expression
  Selectable markers: Zeocin
Growth in bacteria
  Bacterial resistance: Ampicillin, 100 μg/mL
  Growth temperature: 37°C
  Growth strain: DH5alpha
  Copy number: High Copy
Gene/Insert
  Gene/Insert name: Brd4 (1134-1223) (alt names: Brd4; hBrd4)
  Species: H. sapiens (human)
  Insert size (bp): 270
  Mutation: amino acids 1134-1223
  Entrez Gene: BRD4 (a.k.a. CAP, CDLS6, FSHRG4, HUNK1, HUNKI, MCAP)
  Cloning method: Restriction Enzyme; 5′ cloning site BamHI (not destroyed); 3′ cloning site NotI (not destroyed)
  Sequencing primers: 5′ T7
Terms and licenses: Academic/Nonprofit Terms; Industry Terms: Not Available to Industry
How to cite: p5081 pcDNA4c hBrd4 (1134-1223) was a gift from Peter Howley (Addgene plasmid # 14457 ; http://n2t.net/addgene:14457 ; RRID:Addgene_14457)
